>Addgene plasmid #230027 | Galt1-HT7-mGold | addgene full sequence | sequence record 458169 | Addgene NGS Result
CAGTTAGGCAGGCTTTTGGCCAGGCGAGCGGCTTCGGCCGGTGGGATCAGAACGCCTGGGGTGCCCCAGA
ACAGCAGCTTCGGGACAGGGGACTGGTGCAGCCAGTCCATGTATTCTTCGACCAGCGCGACGATGTTCGC
TGGCTCACCGGCGATTGGCAGCTCGTTTGGGAAGCGCCACAGTGGCTCGCGGTCAACAGGATTCAGGAAC
GGCTCGCGGTAATGGTCCATCTCGACTTCAGTCAGCGGGCGGACGACACCCATCGGCAGCGTACCCTCGA
TAAAAACGTTCTGATCGATGATCAGCTTGCGGCCGACGTCGGTGGTGCGGAAGGCCTGGAAGGTCTCGCG
GGCAAATTCTGGCCATTCGTCCCAGGTCGGGATAGGGCGGATGAACTCCATAAATGCAATACCTTTGACG
CGCTCTGGATTGCGCTTGGCCCAGTGGAAACCCAGAGCGGAGCCCCAGTCGTGAATGACCAGGACGACCT
CTTCCAGACCCAGGGCTTCGATGAAGGCATCCATGAAGCGGACGTGGTCGTCGAAGAAATAACCCAGGTC
TGGTTTGTCGGATTTGCCCATACCGATCAGGTCTGGAGCAATGCAGCGATGGGTCGGTGCAACATGCGGG
ATGATGTTGCGCCACACGTAGGAGGAGGTCGGGTTACCGTGCAGGAACAGCACAGGGGTGCCATCGCGCG
GACCAACATCGACGTAGTGCATGCGCTCGCCCAGGACTTCCACATAATGGGGGTCGAATGGAAAGCCAGT
ACCGATTTCGGTGGCGACCGGTGGATCCCGGGCCCGCGGTACCGTCGACTGCAGCGGTGTGGAGACTCCG
ACCAGTTGGGGCAGGCGGCTCAGGTCGCGGCCAGCCAGGTAGTAAACGAGGGTGACGCCAAGGTGCAGAG
CGCAGACGGCCACGAGCAGGCGGCAGGCCCGCTGTAGGGACGCGCCTGGCATCGCGGCGCTGCCGCTCAG
GAGCGGCTCCCGAAGCCTCATGGTGGCGAGCTCGAGATCTGAGTCCGGTAGCGCTAGCGGATCTGACGGT
TCACTAAACCAGCTCTGCTTATATAGACCTCCCACCGTACACGCCTACCGCCCATTTGCGTCAATGGGGC
GGAGTTGTTACGACATTTTGGAAAGTCCCGTTGATTTTGGTGCCAAAACAAACTCCCATTGACGTCAATG
GGGTGGAGACTTGGAAATCCCCGTGAGTCAAACCGCTATCCACGCCCATTGATGTACTGCCAAAACCGCA
TCACCATGGTAATAGCGATGACTAATACGTAGATGTACTGCCAAGTAGGAAAGTCCCATAAGGTCATGTA
CTGGGCATAATGCCAGGCGGGCCATTTACCGTCATTGACGTCAATAGGGGGCGTACTTGGCATATGATAC
ACTTGATGTACTGCCAAGTGGGCAGTTTACCGTAAATACTCCACCCATTGACGTCAATGGAAAGTCCCTA
TTGGCGTTACTATGGGAACATACGTCATTATTGACGTCAATGGGCGGGGGTCGTTGGGCGGTCAGCCAGG
CGGGCCATTTACCGTAAGTTATGTAACGCGGAACTCCATATATGGGCTATGAACTAATGACCCCGTAATT
GATTACTATTAATAACTAATGCATGGCGGTAATACGGTTATCCACAGAATCAGGGGATAACGCAGGAAAG
AACATGTGAGCAAAAGGCCAGCAAAAGGCCAGGAACCGTAAAAAGGCCGCGTTGCTGGCGTTTTTCCATA
GGCTCCGCCCCCCTGACGAGCATCACAAAAATCGACGCTCAAGTCAGAGGTGGCGAAACCCGACAGGACT
ATAAAGATACCAGGCGTTTCCCCCTGGAAGCTCCCTCGTGCGCTCTCCTGTTCCGACCCTGCCGCTTACC
GGATACCTGTCCGCCTTTCTCCCTTCGGGAAGCGTGGCGCTTTCTCATAGCTCACGCTGTAGGTATCTCA
GTTCGGTGTAGGTCGTTCGCTCCAAGCTGGGCTGTGTGCACGAACCCCCCGTTCAGCCCGACCGCTGCGC
CTTATCCGGTAACTATCGTCTTGAGTCCAACCCGGTAAGACACGACTTATCGCCACTGGCAGCAGCCACT
GGTAACAGGATTAGCAGAGCGAGGTATGTAGGCGGTGCTACAGAGTTCTTGAAGTGGTGGCCTAACTACG
GCTACACTAGAAGAACAGTATTTGGTATCTGCGCTCTGCTGAAGCCAGTTACCTTCGGAAAAAGAGTTGG
TAGCTCTTGATCCGGCAAACAAACCACCGCTGGTAGCGGTGGTTTTTTTGTTTGCAAGCAGCAGATTACG
CGCAGAAAAAAAGGATCTCAAGAAGATCCTTTGATCTTTTCTACGGGGTCTGACGCTCAGTGGAACGAAA
ACTCACGTTAAGGGATTTTGGTCATGAGATTATCAAAAAGGATCTTCACCTAGATCCTTTTAAATTAAAA
ATGAAGTTTTAAATCAATCTAAAGTATATATGAGTAACCTGAGGCTATGGCAGGGCCTGCCGCCCCGACG
TTGGCTGCGAGCCCTGGGCCTTCACCCGAACTTGGGGGGTGGGGTGGGGAAAAGGAAGAAACGCGGGCGT
ATTGGCCCCAATGGGGTCTCGGTGGGGTATCGACAGAGTGCCAGCCCTGGGACCGAACCCCGCGTTTATG
AACAAACGACCCAACACCGTGCGTTTTATTCTGTCTTTTTATTGCCGTCATAGCGCGGGTTCCTTCCGGT
ATTGTCTCCTTCCGTGTTTCAGTTAGCCTCCCCCTAGGGTGGGCGAAGAACTCCAGCATGAGATCCCCGC
GCTGGAGGATCATCCAGCCGGCGTCCCGGAAAACGATTCCGAAGCCCAACCTTTCATAGAAGGCGGCGGT
GGAATCGAAATCTCGTGATGGCAGGTTGGGCGTCGCTTGGTCGGTCATTTCGAACCCCAGAGTCCCGCTC
AGAAGAACTCGTCAAGAAGGCGATAGAAGGCGATGCGCTGCGAATCGGGAGCGGCGATACCGTAAAGCAC
GAGGAAGCGGTCAGCCCATTCGCCGCCAAGCTCTTCAGCAATATCACGGGTAGCCAACGCTATGTCCTGA
TAGCGGTCCGCCACACCCAGCCGGCCACAGTCGATGAATCCAGAAAAGCGGCCATTTTCCACCATGATAT
TCGGCAAGCAGGCATCGCCATGGGTCACGACGAGATCCTCGCCGTCGGGCATGCTCGCCTTGAGCCTGGC
GAACAGTTCGGCTGGCGCGAGCCCCTGATGCTCTTCGTCCAGATCATCCTGATCGACAAGACCGGCTTCC
ATCCGAGTACGTGCTCGCTCGATGCGATGTTTCGCTTGGTGGTCGAATGGGCAGGTAGCCGGATCAAGCG
TATGCAGCCGCCGCATTGCATCAGCCATAATGGATACTTTCTCGGCAGGAGCAAGGTGAGATGACAGGAG
ATCCTGCCCCGGCACTTCGCCCAATAGCAGCCAGTCCCTTCCCGCTTCAGTGACAACGTCGAGCACAGCT
GCGCAAGGAACGCCCGTCGTGGCCAGCCACGATAGCCGCGCTGCCTCGTCTTGCAGTTCATTCAGGGCAC
CGGACAGGTCGGTCTTGACAAAAAGAACCGGGCGCCCCTGCGCTGACAGCCGGAACACGGCGGCATCAGA
GCAGCCGATTGTCTGTTGTGCCCAGTCATAGCCGAATAGCCTCTCCACCCAAGCGGCCGGAGAACCTGCG
TGCAATCCATCTTGTTCAATCATGCGAAACGATCCTCATCCTGTCTCTTGATCGATCTTTGCAAAAGCCT
AGGCCTCCAAAAAAGCCTCCTCACTACTTCTGGAATAGCTCAGAGGCCGAGGCGGCCTCGGCCTCTGCAT
AAATAAAAAAAATTAGTCAGCCATGGGGCGGAGAATGGGCGGAACTGGGCGGAGTTAGGGGCGGGATGGG
CGGAGTTAGGGGCGGGACTATGGTTGCTGACTAATTGAGATGCATGCTTTGCATACTTCTGCCTGCTGGG
GAGCCTGGGGACTTTCCACACCTGGTTGCTGACTAATTGAGATGCATGCTTTGCATACTTCTGCCTGCTG
GGGAGCCTGGGGACTTTCCACACCCTAACTGACACACATTCCACAGCTGGTTCTTTCCGCCTCAGGACTC
TTCCTTTTTCAATATTATTGAAGCATTTATCAGGGTTATTGTCTCATGAGCGGATACATATTTGAATGTA
TTTAGAAAAATAAACAAATAGGGGTTCCGCGCACATTTCCCCGAAAAGTGCCACCTG
[124 nt withheld, positions 4258-4381]
C
[91 nt withheld, positions 4383-4473]
A
[49 nt withheld, positions 4475-4523]
CCTTTGACGTTGGAGTCCACGTTCTTT
[37 nt withheld, positions 4551-4587]
ACCCTATCTCGGTCTATTCTTTTGATTTATAAGGGATTTTGCCGATTTCGGCCTATTGGTTAAAAAATGA
GCTGATTTAACAAAAATTTAACGCGAATTTTAACAAAATATTAACGCTTACAATTTACGCCTTAAGATAC
ATTGATGAGTTTGGACAAACCACAACTAGAATGCAGTGAAAAAAATGCTTTATTTGTGAAATTTGTGATG
CTATTGCTTTATTTGTAACCATTATAAGCTGCAATAAACAAGTTAACAACAACAATTGCATTCATTTTAT
GTTTCAGGTTCAGGGGGAGGTGTGGGAGGTTTTTTAAAGCAAGTAAAACCTCTACAAATGTGGTATGGCT
GATTATGATCTAGAGTCGCGGCCGCTTTACTTGTACAGCTCGTCCATGCCGAGAGTGATCCCGGCGGCGG
TCACGAACTCCAGCAGGACCATGTGATCGCGCTTCTCGTTGGGGTCTTTGCTCAGCTTGGACTGGTAGCT
CAGGTAGTGGTTGTCGGGCAGCAGCACGGGGCCGTCGCCGATGGGGGTGTTCTGCTGGTAGTGGTCGGCG
AGCTGCACGCCGCCGTCCTCGATGTTGTGGCGGATCTTGAAGTTGGCCTTGATGCCGTTCTTCTGCTTGT
CGGCGGTGATATAGACGTTGTGGCTGTTGTAGTTGTACTCCAGCTTGTGCCCCAGGATGTTGCCGTCCTC
CTTGAAGTCGATGCCCTTCAGCTCGATGCGGTTCACCAGGGTGTCGCCCTCGAACTTCACCTCGGCGCGG
GTCTTGTAGTTGCCGTCGTCCTTGAAGAAGATGGTGCGCTCCTGGACGTAGCCTTCGGGCATGGCGGACT
TGAAGAAGTCGTGCTGCTTCATGTGGTCGGGGTAGCGGGCGAAGCACTGCAGGCCGTAGCCCAGGCTGGT
CACGAGGGTGGGCCAGGGCACGGGCAGCTTGCCGGTGGTGCAGATGAACTTCAGGGTCAGCTTGCCGTAG
GTGGCATCGCCCTCGCCCTCGCCGGACACGCTGAACTTGTGGCCGTTTACGTCGCCGTCCAGCTCGACCA
GGATGGGCACCACCCCGGTGAACAGCTCCTCGCCCTTGCTCACGCCGGAAATCTCGAGCGTGGACAGCCA
GCGCGCGATCTCGCTGCCGATCAGGTCCGGGTTGTCTTCTTGCAGCAGATTCAGACCCGGGCCGATGTCC
ACAGCCTTG
Features (pLannotate 1.2.2; 17 found; start..end, strand, type, name):
    793..824     -  misc_feature   MCS (fragment): multiple cloning site
    819..1001    -  CDS            B4GALT1 (fragment): B4GT1_HUMAN - Also known as GGTB2. Experimental evidence at protein level: Swiss-Prot protein existence level 1. [Processed beta-1,4-galactosyltransferase 1]: The cell surface form functions as a recognition molecule during a variety of cell to cell and cell to matrix interactions, as those occurring during development and egg fertilization, by binding to specific oligosaccharide ligands on opposing cells or in the extracellular matrix. From Homo sapiens (Human).
   1008..1038    -  misc_feature   MCS (fragment): multiple cloning site
   1061..1264    -  promoter       CMV promoter: human cytomegalovirus (CMV) immediate early promoter
   1265..1568    -  enhancer       CMV enhancer: human cytomegalovirus immediate early enhancer
   1743..2331    -  rep_origin     ori: high-copy-number ColE1/pMB1/pBR322/pUC origin of replication
   2553..2569    +  polyA_signal   bGH poly(A) signal (fragment): bovine growth hormone polyadenylation signal
   2660..2707    -  polyA_signal   HSV TK poly(A) signal: herpes simplex virus thymidine kinase polyadenylation signal (Cole and Stacy, 1985)
   2766..2918    -  CDS            ble (fragment): BLE_KLEPN - Experimental evidence at protein level: Swiss-Prot protein existence level 1. Binding protein with a strong affinity to the bleomycin family of antibiotics. Binds to CL990; an antimitotic-antibiotic compound. From Klebsiella pneumoniae.
   2939..3733    -  CDS            NeoR/KanR: aminoglycoside phosphotransferase from Tn5; aph(3')-II (or nptII); confers resistance to neomycin, kanamycin, and G418 (Geneticin®)
   3768..4125    -  promoter       SV40 promoter: SV40 enhancer and early promoter
   4127..4231    -  promoter       AmpR promoter: bla
   4258..4686    +  rep_origin     f1 ori (sequence partly withheld): f1 bacteriophage origin of replication; arrow indicates direction of (+) strand synthesis
   4720..4841    -  polyA_signal   SV40 poly(A) signal: SV40 polyadenylation signal
   4864..4947    -  CDS            large T antigen (fragment): large T antigen from SV40 (simian virus 40)
   4964..5680    -  CDS            mGold: photostable derivative of mVenus (Lee et al., 2020) mammalian codon-optimized
   5681..779     -  CDS            HaloTag® (across the origin): modified bacterial dehalogenase that forms covalent bonds with chloroalkane derivatives
