[The description below was written by a language model from this plasmid's Addgene catalogue record and pLannotate feature annotations shown in this document.]
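Description:
Galt1-HT7-mGold is a mammalian expression plasmid of 5,786 nt built on a pCMV backbone and designed to place a fluorescent HaloTag7 fusion protein in the Golgi apparatus. It is maintained in E. coli through a high-copy ColE1/pUC-type origin and selected with kanamycin. The resistance gene is the Tn5 aminoglycoside phosphotransferase (NeoR/KanR), which sits downstream of tandem bacterial (AmpR/bla) and SV40 early promoters and is followed by an HSV TK polyadenylation signal. This arrangement gives kanamycin resistance in bacteria and could in principle allow G418 selection in mammalian cells. An f1 origin is also present. The short annotated fragments of ble, bGH poly(A) and SV40 large T antigen appear to be backbone remnants rather than functional elements.

The 1,824 bp insert is driven by the human CMV immediate-early enhancer and promoter and terminated by an SV40 poly(A) signal. It encodes, from N- to C-terminus, residues 1–61 of human beta-1,4-galactosyltransferase 1 (B4GALT1), then HaloTag7, then mGold. The B4GALT1 fragment is an N-terminal portion commonly used as a Golgi-targeting anchor. HaloTag is a modified bacterial dehalogenase that forms a covalent bond with chloroalkane-bearing ligands. mGold is a photostable, mammalian codon-optimized derivative of mVenus. The insert was assembled by Gibson cloning, and in the sequenced record the whole cassette lies on the reverse strand, with the HaloTag coding region spanning the numbering origin.

In transfected cells, mGold fluorescence reports expression and Golgi localization of the fusion. The HaloTag domain can capture chloroalkane-functionalized dyes or probes, directing them to that organelle.
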