Addgene plasmid #230027: Galt1-HT7-mGold
Purpose: Expressing fluorescent HaloTag7 fusion protein in mammalian cells with localization in the Golgi apparatus.
Depositing lab: Pablo Rivera-Fuentes. Depositing organization: University of Zurich.
Backbone
  Vector backbone: pCMV
  Vector type: Mammalian Expression
Growth in bacteria
  Bacterial resistance: Kanamycin, 50 μg/mL
  Growth temperature: 37°C
  Growth strain: DH5alpha
  Copy number: High Copy
Gene/Insert
  Gene/Insert name: Galt1-HaloTag7-mGold (alt names: B4GALT1(1-61); beta-1,4-galactosyltransferase 1(1-61))
  Species: H. sapiens (human), Synthetic
  Insert size (bp): 1824
  Entrez Gene: B4GALT1 (a.k.a. B4GAL-T1, CDG2D, CLDLFIB, GGTB2, GT1, GTB, beta4Gal-T1)
  Tag / fusion protein: HaloTag,mGold (C terminal on insert)
  Cloning method: Gibson Cloning
  Sequencing primers: 5′ Unknown
Terms and licenses: Academic/Nonprofit Terms; Industry Terms: Not Available to Industry
How to cite: Galt1-HT7-mGold was a gift from Pablo Rivera-Fuentes (Addgene plasmid # 230027 ; http://n2t.net/addgene:230027 ; RRID:Addgene_230027)
